>Addgene plasmid #35396 | MSCV-Myc-IRES-GFP | addgene partial sequence | sequence record 44271 | IRES-F 5'-TGGCTCTCCTCAAGCGTATT-3'
TTGTATGGGATCTGATCTGGGGCCTCGGTGCACATGCTTTACATGTGTTTAGTCGAGGTTAAAAAAACGT
CTAGGCCCCCCGAACCACGGGGACGTGGTTTTCCTTTGAAAAACACGATAATACCATGGTGAGCAAGGGC
GAGGAGCTGTTCACCGGGGTGGTGCCCATCCTGGTCGAGCTGGACGGCGACGTAAACGGCCACAAGTTCA
GCGTGTCCGGCGAGGGCGAGGGCGATGCCACCTACGGCAAGCTGACCCTGAAGTTCATCTGCACCACCGG
CAAGCTGCCCGTGCCCTGGCCCACCCTCGTGACCACCCTGACCTACGGCGTGCAGTGCTTCAGCCGCTAC
CCCGACCACATGAAGCAGCACGACTTCTTCAAGTCCGCCATGCCCGAAGGCTACGTCCAGGAGCGCACCA
TCTTCTTCAAGGACGACGGCAACTACAAGACCCGCGCCGAGGTGAAGTTCGAGGGCGACACCCTGGTGAA
CCGCATCGAGCTGAAGGGCATCGACTTCAAGGAGGACGGCAACATCCTGGGGCACAAGCTGGAGTACAAC
TACAACAGCCACAACGTCTATATCATGGCCGACAAGCAGAAGAACGGCATCAAGGTGAACTTCAAGATCC
GCCACAACATCGAGGACGGCAGCGTGCAGCTCGCCGACCACTACCAGCAGAACACCCCCATCGGCGACGG
CCCCGTGCTGCTGCCCGACAACCACTACCTGAGCACCCAGTCCGCCCTGAGCAAAGACCCCAACGAGAAG
CGCGATCACATGGTCCTGCTGGAGTTCGTGACCGCCGCCGGGATCACTCTCGGCATGGACGAGCTGTACA
AGTAAAGCGGCCGCGACTCTAGAGTCGACCTGCAGGCATGCAA
