>Addgene plasmid #35396 | MSCV-Myc-IRES-GFP | addgene partial sequence | sequence record 44617 | pLXSN-5
CCCTACTCCTTCTCTGGCGCCGGAATTGGGATCCACGACGATGCCCCTCAACGTGAACTTCACCAACAGG
AACTATGACCTCGACTACGACTCCGTACAGCCCTATTTCATCTGCGACGAGGAAGAGAATTTCTATCACC
AGCAACAGCAGAGCGAGCTGCAGCCGCCCGCGCCCAGTGAGGATATCTGGAAGAAATTCGAGCTGCTTCC
CACCCCGCCCCTGTCCCCGAGCCGCCGCTCCGGGCTCTGCTCTCCATCCTATGTTGCGGTCGCTACGTCC
TTCTCCCCAAGGGAAGACGATGACGGCGGCGGTGGCAACTTCTCCACCGCCGATCAGCTGGAGATGATGA
CCGAGTTACTTGGAGGAGACATGGTGAACCAGAGCTTCATCTGCGATCCTGACGACGAGACCTTCATCAA
GAACATCATCATCCAGGACTGTATGTGGAGCGGTTTCTCAGCCGCTGCCAAGCTGGTCTCGGAGAAGCTG
GCCTCCTACCAGGCTGCGCGCAAAGACAGCACCAGCCTGAGCCCCGCCCGCGGGCACAGCGTCTGCTCCA
CCTCCAGCCTGTACCTGCAGGACCTCACCGCCGCCGCGTCCGAGTGCATTGACCCCTCAGTGGTCTTTCC
CTACCCGCTCAACGACAGCAGCTCGCCCAAATCCTGTACCTCGTCCGATTCCACGGCCTTCTCTCCTTCC
TCGGACTCGCTGCTGTCCTCCGAGTCCTCCCCACGGGCCAGCCCTGAGCCCCTAGTGCTGCATGAGGAGA
CACCGCCCACCACCAGCAGCGACTCTGAAGAAGAGCAAGAAGATGAGGAA
