[The description below was written by a language model from this plasmid's Addgene catalogue record.]
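Description:
MSCV-Myc-IRES-GFP is a retroviral mammalian expression plasmid built on the MSCV (murine stem cell virus) backbone. It is maintained in bacteria as a high-copy plasmid under ampicillin selection. No feature table is provided, so the origin of replication, the long terminal repeats and the packaging signal are not itemised in the record. In MSCV-type vectors generally, the 5′ LTR acts as the promoter for the inserted cassette, and the packaging signal allows the vector transcript to be incorporated into retroviral particles when the viral structural proteins are supplied in trans by a packaging cell line. The record lists no separate internal promoter and no mammalian drug-selection marker.

The payload is a bicistronic cassette. The first insert is mouse Myc (c-Myc), about 1.3 kb, cloned between BamHI and XhoI sites; whether those sites survived cloning is not recorded. The second is GFP from Aequorea victoria. As the construct name indicates, an internal ribosome entry site lies between them, so both proteins are translated from a single transcript. Green fluorescence therefore marks the cells that have been transduced and are expressing Myc, which lets them be identified or sorted without drug selection. No epitope tags or fusions are recorded for either open reading frame.

The plasmid is suited to stable enforced expression of Myc in dividing mammalian cells through retroviral transduction. The associated publication describes a mouse model of the most aggressive subgroup of human medulloblastoma, which is consistent with using the vector to overexpress Myc in target cells for tumour modelling, although the record does not describe the experimental design.
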