Addgene plasmid #35396: MSCV-Myc-IRES-GFP
Depositing lab: Martine Roussel. Depositing organization: St. Jude Children's Research Hospital. Publication: A mouse model of the most aggressive subgroup of human medulloblastoma. Kawauchi D, Robinson G, Uziel T, Gibson P, Rehg J, Gao C, Finkelstein D, Qu C, Pounds S, Ellison DW, Gilbertson RJ, Roussel MF. Cancer Cell. 2012 Feb 14;21(2):168-80. 10.1016/j.ccr.2011.12.023 PubMed 22340591.
Backbone
  Vector backbone: MSCV
  Vector type: Mammalian Expression, Retroviral
Growth in bacteria
  Bacterial resistance: Ampicillin, 100 μg/mL
  Growth temperature: 37°C
  Growth strain: XL1 Blue
  Copy number: High Copy
Gene/Insert 1
  Gene/Insert name: Myc (alt name: C-Myc)
  Species: M. musculus (mouse)
  Insert size (bp): 1346
  GenBank ID: NM_010849
  Entrez Gene: Myc (a.k.a. Myc2, Niard, Nird, bHLHe39)
  Cloning method: Restriction Enzyme; 5′ cloning site BamHI (unknown if destroyed); 3′ cloning site XhoI (unknown if destroyed)
  Sequencing primers: 5′ 5’ GGATCCACGACGATGCCCCTCAACGTGAAC
Gene/Insert 2
  Gene/Insert name: GFP (alt name: green fluorescent protein)
  Species: Aequorea Victoria
Terms and licenses: Academic/Nonprofit Terms; Industry Terms: Not Available to Industry
How to cite: MSCV-Myc-IRES-GFP was a gift from Martine Roussel (Addgene plasmid # 35396 ; http://n2t.net/addgene:35396 ; RRID:Addgene_35396)
